Addgene plasmid #170637: pRE57I-GNAc
Purpose: DNA donor for transposition
Depositing lab: Sheng Yang. Depositing organization: CAS Center for Excellence in Molecular Plant Sciences ("CEMPS"). Publication: Programming Cells by Multicopy Chromosomal Integration Using CRISPR-Associated Transposases. Zhang Y, Yang J, Yang S, Zhang J, Chen J, Tao R, Jiang Y, Yang J, Yang S. CRISPR J. 2021 Jun;4(3):350-359. doi: 10.1089/crispr.2021.0018. PubMed 34152213.
Backbone
  Vector backbone: pUC57mini
  Vector type: Bacterial Expression
Growth in bacteria
  Bacterial resistance: Ampicillin, 100 μg/mL
  Growth temperature: 37°C
  Growth strain: DH5alpha
  Copy number: High Copy
Gene/Insert
  Gene/Insert name: Mini-Tn6677, GNAc cassette, lacI
  Species: S. cerevisiae (budding yeast)
  Cloning method: Gibson Cloning
Terms and licenses: Academic/Nonprofit Terms; Industry Terms: Not Available to Industry
How to cite: pRE57I-GNAc was a gift from Sheng Yang (Addgene plasmid # 170637 ; http://n2t.net/addgene:170637 ; RRID:Addgene_170637)
