[The description below was written by a language model from this plasmid's Addgene catalogue record and pLannotate feature annotations shown in this document.]
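Description:
pRE57I-GNAc is a high-copy bacterial plasmid built on the pUC57mini backbone that serves as the DNA donor in a CRISPR-associated transposase system. It replicates in E. coli through a ColE1/pUC-type origin and is selected with ampicillin via a β-lactamase gene under its native bla promoter. The catalogue lists the insert as a mini-Tn6677 element carrying a "GNAc" cassette, together with lacI. The automated annotation of the 6,420 nt sequence does not mark the Tn6677 left and right ends. The exact boundaries of the mobilised segment, and whether lacI lies inside or outside it, therefore cannot be read from the feature table.

The annotated payload consists of two tandem expression units in the same orientation. Each has a T7 promoter, a lac operator and the phage T7 gene 10 ribosome binding site. The first drives E. coli glmS, which encodes glucosamine-6-phosphate synthase and converts fructose-6-phosphate to glucosamine-6-phosphate. The second drives GNA1 from Saccharomyces cerevisiae, which encodes glucosamine-6-phosphate N-acetyltransferase. Together these enzymes form a short pathway towards N-acetylglucosamine, which fits the cassette name. Two copies of the bacteriophage fd terminator follow the genes. A lacI gene under the stronger lacIq promoter supplies repressor, so expression should be IPTG-inducible in hosts that provide T7 RNA polymerase. The short hits to TcR, rop, bom and M13 gene VIII are fragments, probably remnants of vector sequence.

The stated purpose and the associated publication title indicate use as a cargo donor for RNA-guided, multicopy chromosomal integration of the pathway genes. The transposase and guide components are not present on this plasmid and would have to be supplied separately.
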