Features (pLannotate 1.2.2; 21 found; start..end, strand, type, name):
    152..211     -  CDS            TcR (fragment): tetracycline efflux protein; tet; confers resistance to tetracycline
    233..251     +  promoter       T7 promoter: promoter for bacteriophage T7 RNA polymerase
    252..276     +  protein_bind   lac operator: The lac repressor binds to the lac operator to inhibit transcription in E. coli. This inhibition can be relieved by adding lactose or isopropyl-β-D-thiogalactopyranoside (IPTG). lac repressor encoded by lacI
    291..313     +  RBS            RBS: efficient ribosome binding site from bacteriophage T7 gene 10 (Olins and Rangwala, 1989)
    320..2146    +  CDS            glmS: GLMS_ECOLI - Experimental evidence at protein level: Swiss-Prot protein existence level 1. Catalyzes the first step in hexosamine metabolism, converting fructose-6P into glucosamine-6P using glutamine as a nitrogen source. From Escherichia coli (strain K12).
   2170..2188    +  promoter       T7 promoter: promoter for bacteriophage T7 RNA polymerase
   2189..2213    +  protein_bind   lac operator: The lac repressor binds to the lac operator to inhibit transcription in E. coli. This inhibition can be relieved by adding lactose or isopropyl-β-D-thiogalactopyranoside (IPTG). lac repressor encoded by lacI
   2228..2250    +  RBS            RBS: efficient ribosome binding site from bacteriophage T7 gene 10 (Olins and Rangwala, 1989)
   2257..2733    +  CDS            GNA1: GNA1_YEAST - Also known as PAT1. Experimental evidence at protein level: Swiss-Prot protein existence level 1. From Saccharomyces cerevisiae (strain ATCC 204508 / S288c) (Baker's yeast).
   2757..2784    +  misc_feature   MCS (fragment): pUC18/19 multiple cloning site
   2788..2812    +  CDS            M13 gene VIII (fragment) (sequence withheld): pVIII; VIII; major coat protein
   2816..2864    +  terminator     fd terminator (sequence withheld): central terminator from bacteriophage fd (Otsuka and Kunisawa, 1982)
   2900..2922    +  CDS            M13 gene VIII (fragment) (sequence withheld): pVIII; VIII; major coat protein
   2926..2974    +  terminator     fd terminator (sequence withheld): central terminator from bacteriophage fd (Otsuka and Kunisawa, 1982)
   3010..3049    +  CDS            rop (fragment): Rop protein, which maintains plasmids at low copy number; rop
   3151..3190    +  misc_feature   bom (fragment): basis of mobility region from pBR322
   3504..4092    -  rep_origin     ori: high-copy-number ColE1/pMB1/pBR322/pUC origin of replication
   4263..5123    -  CDS            AmpR: β-lactamase; bla; confers resistance to ampicillin, carbenicillin, and related antibiotics
   5124..5228    -  promoter       AmpR promoter: bla
   5259..6341    -  CDS            lacI: lac repressor; lacI; The lac repressor binds to the lac operator to inhibit transcription in E. coli. This inhibition can be relieved by adding lactose or isopropyl-β-D-thiogalactopyranoside (IPTG).
   6342..6419    -  promoter       lacIq promoter: lacI (mutant); In the lacIq allele, a single base change in the promoter boosts expression of the lacI gene about 10-fold.
>Addgene plasmid #170637 | pRE57I-GNAc | addgene full sequence | sequence record 338926 | Addgene NGS Result
CCAATGATGCGAAAAAACCCCGCCGAAGCGGGGTTTTTTGCGAAAAAAATAGGGATAACAGGGTAATGTT
TAAACTGTTGATACAACCATAAAATGATAATTACACCCATAAATTGATAATTATCACACCCACGGGAATT
CCATGGTCGACCCAGCAACCGCACCTGTGGCGCCGGTGATGCCGGCCACGATGCGTCCGGCGTAGAGGAT
CGAGATCTCGATCCCGCGAAATTAATACGACTCACTATAGGGGAATTGTGAGCGGATAACAATTCCCCTC
TAGAAATAATTTTGTTTAACTTTAAGAAGGAGATATACCATGTGTGGAATTGTTGGCGCGATCGCGCAAC
GTGATGTAGCAGAAATCCTTCTTGAAGGTTTACGTCGTCTGGAATACCGCGGATATGACTCTGCCGGTCT
GGCCGTTGTTGATACAGAAGGTCATATGACCCGCCTGCGTCGCCTCGGTAAAGTCCAGATGCTGGCACAG
GCAGCGGAAGAACATCCTCTGCATGGCGGCACTGGTATTGCTCACACTCGCTGGGCGACCCACGGTGAAC
CTTCAGAAGTGAATGCGCATCCGCATGTTTCTGAACACATTGTGGTGGTGCATAACGGCATCATCGAAAA
CCATGAACCGCTGCGTGAAGAGCTAAAAGCGCGTGGCTATACCTTCGTTTCTGAAACCGACACCGAAGTG
ATTGCCCATCTGGTGAACTGGGAGCTGAAACAAGGCGGGACTCTGCGTGAGGCCGTTCTGCGTGCTATCC
CGCAGCTGCGTGGTGCGTACGGTACAGTGATCATGGACTCCCGTCACCCGGATACCCTGCTGGCGGCACG
TTCTGGTAGTCCGCTGGTGATTGGCCTGGGGATGGGCGAAAACTTTATCGCTTCTGACCAGCTGGCGCTG
TTGCCGGTGACCCGTCGCTTTATCTTCCTTGAAGAGGGCGATATTGCGGAAATCACTCGCCGTTCGGTAA
ACATCTTCGATAAAACTGGCGCGGAAGTAAAACGTCAGGATATCGAATCCAATCTGCAATATGACGCGGG
CGATAAAGGCATTTACTGTCACTACATGCAGAAAGAGATCTACGAACAGCCGAACGCGATCAAAAACACC
CTTACCGGACGCATCAGCCACGGTCAGGTTGATTTAAGCGAGCTGGGACCGAACGCCGACGAACTGCTGT
CGAAGGTTGAGCATATTCAGATCCTCGCCTGTGGTACTTCTTATAACTCCGGTATGGTTTCCCGCTACTG
GTTTGAATCGCTAGCAGGTATTCCGTGCGACGTCGAAATCGCCTCTGAATTCCGCTATCGCAAATCTGCC
GTGCGTCGTAACAGCCTGATGATCACCTTGTCACAGTCTGGCGAAACCGCGGATACCCTGGCTGGCCTGC
GTCTGTCGAAAGAGCTGGGTTACCTTGGTTCACTGGCAATCTGTAACGTTCCGGGTTCTTCTCTGGTGCG
CGAATCCGATCTGGCGCTAATGACCAACGCGGGTACAGAAATCGGCGTGGCATCCACTAAAGCATTCACC
ACTCAGTTAACTGTGCTGTTGATGCTGGTGGCGAAGCTGTCTCGCCTGAAAGGTCTGGATGCCTCCATTG
AACATGACATCGTGCATGGTCTGCAGGCGCTGCCGAGCCGTATTGAGCAGATGCTGTCTCAGGACAAACG
CATTGAAGCGCTGGCAGAAGATTTCTCTGACAAACATCACGCGCTGTTCCTGAGCCGTGGCGATCAGTAC
CCAATCGCGCTGGAAGGCGCATTGAAGTTGAAAGAGATCTCTTACATTCACGCTGAAGCCTACGCTGCTG
GCGAACTGAAACACGGTCCGCTGGCGCTAATTGATGCCGATATGCCGGTTATTGTTGTTGCACCGAACAA
CGAATTGCTGGAAAAACTGAAATCCAACATTGAAGAAGTTCGCGCGCGTGGCGGTCAGTTGTATGTCTTC
GCCGATCAGGATGCGGGTTTTGTAAGTAGCGATAACATGCACATCATCGAGATGCCGCATGTGGAAGAGG
TGATTGCACCGATCTTCTACACCGTTCCGCTGCAGCTGCTGGCTTACCATGTCGCGCTGATCAAAGGCAC
CGACGTTGACCAGCCGCGTAACCTGGCAAAATCGGTTACGGTTGAGTAAGGATCTCGATCCCGCGAAATT
AATACGACTCACTATAGGGGAATTGTGAGCGGATAACAATTCCCCTCTAGAAATAATTTTGTTTAACTTT
AAGAAGGAGATATACCATGAGCTTACCCGATGGATTTTATATAAGGCGAATGGAAGAGGGAGATTTGGAA
CAGGTCACTGAGACGCTAAAGGTTTTGACCACCGTGGGCACTATTACCCCCGAATCCTTCAGCAAACTCA
TAAAATACTGGAATGAAGCCACAGTATGGAATGATAACGAAGATAAAAAAATAATGCAATATAACCCCAT
GGTGATTGTGGACAAGCGCACCGAGACGGTTGCCGCTACGGGGAATATCATCATCGAAAGAAAGATCATT
CATGAACTGGGGCTATGTGGCCACATCGAGGACATTGCAGTAAACTCCAAGTATCAGGGCCAAGGTTTGG
GCAAGCTCTTGATTGATCAATTGGTAACTATCGGCTTTGACTACGGTTGTTATAAGATTATTTTAGATTG
CGATGAGAAAAATGTCAAATTCTATGAAAAATGTGGGTTTAGCAACGCAGGCGTGGAAATGCAAATTAGA
AAATAGCTCGAGTTAATTAAACTAGTGAGCTCGGTACCCGGGGATCCTCTAGAGGTC
[107 nt withheld, positions 2788-2894]
AAGCT
[105 nt withheld, positions 2900-3004]
AAGCTCTGCCTCGCGCGTTTCGGTGATGACGGTGAAAACCTCTGACACATGCAGCTCCCGGAGACGGTCA
CAGCTTGTCTGTAAGCGGATGCCGGGAGCAGACAAGCCCGTCAGGGCGCGTCAGCGGGTGTTGGCGGGTG
TCGGGGCGCAGCCATGACCCAGTCACGTAGCGATAGCGGAGTGTATGGGCTCGATCCCCTCGGATCCAAT
TGGTCCTTACTGCAGTAGTTTTGCTGAAATACTCGATTCACAAAAATATCAACTTATGGTTGTTTTGTGA
GATATCAATATATGGTTGTTTTGTGGTTAAGTTGCTGATTATAAATAATTATTAAATATCACTTTATGGT
TGCATCAACAGTTAACATTACCCTGTTATCCCTAAAAAAAAAACCCCGCCCCTGACAGGGCGGGGTTTTT
TTTTTAATATCGGAAAGAACATGTGAGCAAAAGGCCAGCAAAAGGCCAGGAACCGTAAAAAGGCCGCGTT
GCTGGCGTTTTTCCATAGGCTCCGCCCCCCTGACGAGCATCACAAAAATCGACGCTCAAGTCAGAGGTGG
CGAAACCCGACAGGACTATAAAGATACCAGGCGTTTCCCCCTGGAAGCTCCCTCGTGCGCTCTCCTGTTC
CGACCCTGCCGCTTACCGGATACCTGTCCGCCTTTCTCCCTTCGGGAAGCGTGGCGCTTTCTCATAGCTC
ACGCTGTAGGTATCTCAGTTCGGTGTAGGTCGTTCGCTCCAAGCTGGGCTGTGTGCACGAACCCCCCGTT
CAGCCCGACCGCTGCGCCTTATCCGGTAACTATCGTCTTGAGTCCAACCCGGTAAGACACGACTTATCGC
CACTGGCAGCAGCCACTGGTAACAGGATTAGCAGAGCGAGGTATGTAGGCGGTGCTACAGAGTTCTTGAA
GTGGTGGCCTAACTACGGCTACACTAGAAGAACAGTATTTGGTATCTGCGCTCTGCTGAAGCCAGTTACC
TTCGGAAAAAGAGTTGGTAGCTCTTGATCCGGCAAACAAACCACCGCTGGTAGCGGTGGTTTTTTTGTTT
GCAAGCAGCAGATTACGCGCAGAAAAAAAGGATCTCAAGAAGATCCTTTGATCTTTTCTACGGGGTCTGA
CGCTCAGTGGAACGAAAACTCACGTTAAGGGATTTTGGTCATGAGATTATCAAAAAGGATCTTCACCTAG
ATCCTTTTAAATTAAAAATGAAGTTTTAAATCAATCTAAAGTATATATGAGTAAACTTGGTCTGACAGTT
ACCAATGCTTAATCAGTGAGGCACCTATCTCAGCGATCTGTCTATTTCGTTCATCCATAGTTGCCTGACT
CCCCGTCGTGTAGATAACTACGATACGGGAGGGCTTACCATCTGGCCCCAGTGCTGCAATGATACCGCGA
GACCCACGCTCACCGGCTCCAGATTTATCAGCAATAAACCAGCCAGCCGGAAGGGCCGAGCGCAGAAGTG
GTCCTGCAACTTTATCCGCCTCCATCCAGTCTATTAATTGTTGCCGGGAAGCTAGAGTAAGTAGTTCGCC
AGTTAATAGTTTGCGCAACGTTGTTGCCATTGCTACAGGCATCGTGGTGTCACGCTCGTCGTTTGGTATG
GCTTCATTCAGCTCCGGTTCCCAACGATCAAGGCGAGTTACATGATCCCCCATGTTGTGCAAAAAAGCGG
TTAGCTCCTTCGGTCCTCCGATCGTTGTCAGAAGTAAGTTGGCCGCAGTGTTATCACTCATGGTTATGGC
AGCACTGCATAATTCTCTTACTGTCATGCCATCCGTAAGATGCTTTTCTGTGACTGGTGAGTACTCAACC
AAGTCATTCTGAGAATAGTGTATGCGGCGACCGAGTTGCTCTTGCCCGGCGTCAATACGGGATAATACCG
CGCCACATAGCAGAACTTTAAAAGTGCTCATCATTGGAAAACGTTCTTCGGGGCGAAAACTCTCAAGGAT
CTTACCGCTGTTGAGATCCAGTTCGATGTAACCCACTCGTGCACCCAACTGATCTTCAGCATCTTTTACT
TTCACCAGCGTTTCTGGGTGAGCAAAAACAGGAAGGCAAAATGCCGCAAAAAAGGGAATAAGGGCGACAC
GGAAATGTTGAATACTCATACTCTTCCTTTTTCAATATTATTGAAGCATTTATCAGGGTTATTGTCTCAT
GAGCGGATACATATTTGAATGTATTTAGAAAAATAAACAAATAGGGGTTCCGCGCACATTTCCCCGAAAA
GTGCCACCTGACGTTCACTGCCCGCTTTCCAGTCGGGAAACCTGTCGTGCCAGCTGCATTAATGAATCGG
CCAACGCGCGGGGAGAGGCGGTTTGCGTATTGGGCGCCAGGGTGGTTTTTCTTTTCACCAGTGAGACGGG
CAACAGCTGATTGCCCTTCACCGCCTGGCCCTGAGAGAGTTGCAGCAAGCGGTCCACGCTGGTTTGCCCC
AGCAGGCGAAAATCCTGTTTGATGGTGGTTGACGGCGGGATATAACATGAGCTGTCTTCGGTATCGTCGT
ATCCCACTACCGAGATATCCGCACCAACGCGCAGCCCGGACTCGGTAATGGCGCGCATTGCGCCCAGCGC
CATCTGATCGTTGGCAACCAGCATCGCAGTGGGAACGATGCCCTCATTCAGCATTTGCATGGTTTGTTGA
AAACCGGACATGGCACTCCAGTCGCCTTCCCGTTCCGCTATCGGCTGAATTTGATTGCGAGTGAGATATT
TATGCCAGCCAGCCAGACGCAGACGCGCCGAGACAGAACTTAATGGGCCCGCTAACAGCGCGATTTGCTG
GTGACCCAATGCGACCAGATGCTCCACGCCCAGTCGCGTACCGTCTTCATGGGAGAAAATAATACTGTTG
ATGGGTGTCTGGTCAGAGACATCAAGAAATAACGCCGGAACATTAGTGCAGGCAGCTTCCACAGCAATGG
CATCCTGGTCATCCAGCGGATAGTTAATGATCAGCCCACTGACGCGTTGCGCGAGAAGATTGTGCACCGC
CGCTTTACAGGCTTCGACGCCGCTTCGTTCTACCATCGACACCACCACGCTGGCACCCAGTTGATCGGCG
CGAGATTTAATCGCCGCGACAATTTGCGACGGCGCGTGCAGGGCCAGACTGGAGGTGGCAACGCCAATCA
GCAACGACTGTTTGCCCGCCAGTTGTTGTGCCACGCGGTTGGGAATGTAATTCAGCTCCGCCATCGCCGC
TTCCACTTTTTCCCGCGTTTTCGCAGAAACGTGGCTGGCCTGGTTCACCACGCGGGAAACGGTCTGATAA
GAGACACCGGCATACTCTGCGACATCGTATAACGTTACTGGTTTCACATTCACCACCCTGAATTGACTCT
CTTCCGGGCGCTATCATGCCATACCGCGAAAGGTTTTGCACCATTCGATGGTGTCC
